Addgene plasmid #132985: pCS-nlstdTomato
Purpose: full length of nuclear localized tdTomato in pCS expression vector
Depositing lab: Nathan Lawson. Publication: Valves Are a Conserved Feature of the Zebrafish Lymphatic System. Shin M, Nozaki T, Idrizi F, Isogai S, Ogasawara K, Ishida K, Yuge S, Roscoe B, Wolfe SA, Fukuhara S, Mochizuki N, Deguchi T, Lawson ND. Dev Cell. 2019 Nov 4;51(3):374-386.e5. doi: 10.1016/j.devcel.2019.08.019. Epub 2019 Sep 26. PubMed 31564611.
Backbone
  Vector backbone: pCS3MT
  Backbone size w/o insert (bp): 4000
  Total vector size (bp): 5882
  Vector type: Mammalian Expression
Growth in bacteria
  Bacterial resistance: Ampicillin, 100 μg/mL
  Growth temperature: 37°C
  Growth strain: DH5alpha
  Copy number: High Copy
Gene/Insert
  Gene/Insert name: tdTomato
  Species: Discosoma
  Insert size (bp): 1812
  Promoter: CMV
  Tag / fusion protein: myc (N terminal on insert); NLS (N terminal on insert)
  Cloning method: Restriction Enzyme; 5′ cloning site ClaI (not destroyed); 3′ cloning site XhoI (not destroyed)
  Sequencing primers: 5′ SP6; 3′ M13R
Terms and licenses: Academic/Nonprofit Terms; Industry Terms: Not Available to Industry
How to cite: pCS-nlstdTomato was a gift from Nathan Lawson (Addgene plasmid # 132985 ; http://n2t.net/addgene:132985 ; RRID:Addgene_132985)
