[The description below was written by a language model from this plasmid's Addgene catalogue record and pLannotate feature annotations shown in this document.]
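Description:
pCS-nlstdTomato is a plasmid of about 5.9 kb built on the pCS3MT backbone, a CS2-family vector catalogued for mammalian expression. It is maintained in E. coli through a high-copy ColE1/pUC-type origin and selected with ampicillin via the β-lactamase gene. An f1 origin and remnants of the lac/lacZα region from the parental cloning vector are also present.

The payload is tdTomato, the bright tandem-dimer orange-red fluorescent protein derived from Discosoma, cloned between ClaI and XhoI sites. Expression is driven by the simian cytomegalovirus IE94 enhancer/promoter and terminated by an SV40 polyadenylation signal. Six copies of the Myc epitope, contributed by the backbone, sit upstream of the fluorescent protein. The catalogue entry also lists an N-terminal nuclear localization signal. The automated feature table does not annotate the NLS, but a short unannotated stretch lies between the last Myc repeat and tdTomato where it could reside. The resulting protein should be a Myc-tagged, nuclear-targeted red reporter detectable by fluorescence or anti-Myc antibodies. A P2A peptide sequence is annotated just after tdTomato, although no downstream coding sequence is listed, so it may be a leftover from the source of the insert.

An SP6 promoter lies between the CMV promoter and the coding region, a standard arrangement in this vector family that allows in vitro synthesis of sense mRNA for embryo injection. T7 (partial) and T3 promoters lie downstream in the opposite orientation. The record does not spell out an application beyond expressing full-length nuclear tdTomato. The associated study concerns the zebrafish lymphatic system, which suggests use as a nuclear marker in that setting.
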