Features (pLannotate 1.2.2; 22 found; start..end, strand, type, name):
     33..1010    +  promoter       CMV IE94 promoter: enhancer/promoter region of simian cytomegalovirus major immediate early transcription unit IE94
   1045..1063    +  promoter       SP6 promoter: promoter for bacteriophage SP6 RNA polymerase
   1113..1142    +  CDS            Myc: Myc (human c-Myc proto-oncogene) epitope tag
   1152..1181    +  CDS            Myc: Myc (human c-Myc proto-oncogene) epitope tag
   1191..1220    +  CDS            Myc: Myc (human c-Myc proto-oncogene) epitope tag
   1230..1259    +  CDS            Myc: Myc (human c-Myc proto-oncogene) epitope tag
   1269..1298    +  CDS            Myc: Myc (human c-Myc proto-oncogene) epitope tag
   1332..1361    +  CDS            Myc: Myc (human c-Myc proto-oncogene) epitope tag
   1407..2834    +  CDS            tdTomato: tdTomato is a basic (constitutively fluorescent) orange fluorescent protein published in 2004, derived from Discosoma sp.. It is reported to be a somewhat slowly-maturing tandem dimer with low acid sensitivity.
   2844..2900    +  CDS            P2A: 2A peptide from porcine teschovirus-1 polyprotein Eukaryotic ribosomes fail to insert a peptide bond between the Gly and Pro residues, yielding separate polypeptides.
   2919..2936    -  promoter       T7 promoter (fragment): promoter for bacteriophage T7 RNA polymerase
   2941..3075    -  polyA_signal   SV40 poly(A) signal: SV40 polyadenylation signal
   3188..3206    -  promoter       T3 promoter: promoter for bacteriophage T3 RNA polymerase
   3251..3267    -  protein_bind   lac operator: The lac repressor binds to the lac operator to inhibit transcription in E. coli. This inhibition can be relieved by adding lactose or isopropyl-β-D-thiogalactopyranoside (IPTG). lac repressor encoded by lacI
   3275..3305    -  promoter       lac promoter: promoter for the E. coli lac operon
   3320..3341    -  protein_bind   CAP binding site: CAP binding activates transcription in the presence of cAMP. E. coli catabolite activator protein
   3354..3446    -  CDS            lacI (fragment): lac repressor; lacI; The lac repressor binds to the lac operator to inhibit transcription in E. coli. This inhibition can be relieved by adding lactose or isopropyl-β-D-thiogalactopyranoside (IPTG).
   3629..4217    -  rep_origin     ori: high-copy-number ColE1/pMB1/pBR322/pUC origin of replication
   4388..5248    -  CDS            AmpR: β-lactamase; bla; confers resistance to ampicillin, carbenicillin, and related antibiotics
   5249..5353    -  promoter       AmpR promoter: bla
   5406..5834    -  rep_origin     f1 ori (sequence partly withheld): f1 bacteriophage origin of replication; arrow indicates direction of (+) strand synthesis
   5839..26      -  CDS            lacZα (fragment) (across the origin): LacZα fragment of β-galactosidase; lacZ fragment
>Addgene plasmid #132985 | pCS-nlstdTomato | addgene full sequence | sequence record 263497 | Addgene NGS Result
TGCGGGCCTCTTCGCTATTACGCCAGTCGACCGCCAATTCAATATGGCGTATATGGACTCATGCCAATTC
AATATGGTGGATCTGGACCTGTGCCAATTCAATATGGCGTATATGGACTCGTGCCAATTCAATATGGTGG
ATCTGGACCCCAGCCAATTCAATATGGCGGACTTGGCACCATGCCAATTCAATATGGCGGACCTGGCACT
GTGCCAACTGGGGAGGGGTCTACTTGGCACGGTGCCAAGTTTGAGGAGGGGTCTTGGCCCTGTGCCAAGT
CCGCCATATTGAATTGGCATGGTGCCAATAATGGCGGCCATATTGGCTATATGCCAGGATCAATATATAG
GCAATATCCAATATGGCCCTATGCCAATATGGCTATTGGCCAGGTTCAATACTATGTATTGGCCCTATGC
CATATAGTATTCCATATATGGGTTTTCCTATTGACGTAGATAGCCCCTCCCAATGGGCGGTCCCATATAC
CATATATGGGGCTTCCTAATACCGCCCATAGCCACTCCCCCATTGACGTCAATGGTCTCTATATATGGTC
TTTCCTATTGACGTCATATGGGCGGTCCTATTGACGTATATGGCGCCTCCCCCATTGACGTCAATTACGG
TAAATGGCCCGCCTGGCTCAATGCCCATTGACGTCAATAGGACCACCCACCATTGACGTCAATGGGATGG
CTCATTGCCCATTCATATCCGTTCTCACGCCCCCTATTGACGTCAATGACGGTAAATGGCCCACTTGGCA
GTACATCAATATCTATTAATAGTAACTTGGCAAGTACATTACTATTGGAAGTACGCCAGGGTACATTGGC
AGTACTCCCATTGACGTCAATGGCGGTAAATGGCCCGCGATGGCTGCCAAGTACATCCCCATTGACGTCA
ATGGGGAGGGGCAATGACGCAAATGGGCGTTCCATTGACGTAAATGGGCGGTAGGCGTGCCTAATGGGAG
GTCTATATAAGCAATGCTCGTTTAGGGAACCGCCATTCTGCCTGGGGACGTCGGAGCAAGCTTGATTTAG
GTGACACTATAGAATACAAGCTACTTGTTCTTTTTGCAGGATCCCATCGATTTAAAGCTATGGAGCAAAA
GCTCATTTCTGAAGAGGACTTGAATGAAATGGAGCAAAAGCTCATTTCTGAAGAGGACTTGAATGAAATG
GAGCAAAAGCTCATTTCTGAAGAGGACTTGAATGAAATGGAGCAAAAGCTCATTTCTGAAGAGGACTTGA
ATGAAATGGAGCAAAAGCTCATTTCTGAAGAGGACTTGAATGAAATGGAGAGCTTGGGCGACCTCACCAT
GGAGCAAAAGCTCATTTCTGAAGAGGACTTGAATTTAGAGATCTCGAATTCCATGCCCAAGAAGAAGAGG
AAGGTGATGGTGAGCAAGGGCGAGGAGGTCATCAAAGAGTTCATGCGCTTCAAGGTGCGCATGGAGGGCT
CCATGAACGGCCACGAGTTCGAGATCGAGGGCGAGGGCGAGGGCCGCCCCTACGAGGGCACCCAGACCGC
CAAGCTGAAGGTGACCAAGGGCGGCCCCCTGCCCTTCGCCTGGGACATCCTGTCCCCCCAGTTCATGTAC
GGCTCCAAGGCGTACGTGAAGCACCCCGCCGACATCCCCGATTACAAGAAGCTGTCCTTCCCCGAGGGCT
TCAAGTGGGAGCGCGTGATGAACTTCGAGGACGGCGGTCTGGTGACCGTGACCCAGGACTCCTCCCTGCA
GGACGGCACGCTGATCTACAAGGTGAAGATGCGCGGCACCAACTTCCCCCCCGACGGCCCCGTAATGCAG
AAGAAGACCATGGGCTGGGAGGCCTCCACCGAGCGCCTGTACCCCCGCGACGGCGTGCTGAAGGGCGAGA
TCCACCAGGCCCTGAAGCTGAAGGACGGCAGCCACTACCTGGTGGAGTTCAAGACCATCTACATGGCCAA
GAAGCCCGTGCAACTGCCCGGCTACTACTACGTGGACACCAAGCTGGACATCACCTCCCACAACGAGGAC
TACACCATCGTGGAACAGTACGAGCGCTCCGAGGGCCGCCACCACCTGTTCCTGGGGCATGGCACCGGCA
GCACCGGCAGCGGCAGCTCCGGCACCGCCTCCTCCGAGGACAACAACATGGCCGTCATCAAAGAGTTCAT
GCGCTTCAAGGTGCGCATGGAGGGCTCCATGAACGGCCACGAGTTCGAGATCGAGGGCGAGGGCGAGGGC
CGCCCCTACGAGGGCACCCAGACCGCCAAGCTGAAGGTGACCAAGGGCGGCCCCCTGCCCTTCGCCTGGG
ACATCCTGTCCCCCCAGTTCATGTACGGCTCCAAGGCGTACGTGAAGCACCCCGCCGACATCCCCGATTA
CAAGAAGCTGTCCTTCCCCGAGGGCTTCAAGTGGGAGCGCGTGATGAACTTCGAGGACGGCGGTCTGGTG
ACCGTGACCCAGGACTCCTCCCTGCAGGACGGCACGCTGATCTACAAGGTGAAGATGCGCGGCACCAACT
TCCCCCCCGACGGCCCCGTAATGCAGAAGAAGACCATGGGCTGGGAGGCCTCCACCGAGCGCCTGTACCC
CCGCGACGGCGTGCTGAAGGGCGAGATCCACCAGGCCCTGAAGCTGAAGGACGGCGGCCACTACCTGGTG
GAGTTCAAGACCATCTACATGGCCAAGAAGCCCGTGCAACTGCCCGGCTACTACTACGTGGACACCAAGC
TGGACATCACCTCCCACAACGAGGACTACACCATCGTGGAACAGTACGAGCGCTCCGAGGGCCGCCACCA
CCTGTTCCTGTACGGCATGGACGAGCTGTACAAGGGATCCGGAGCCACGAACTTCTCTCTGTTAAAGCAA
GCAGGAGACGTGGAAGAAAACCCCGGTCCTGGGCTCGAGCCTCTAGAACTATAGTGAGTCGTATTACGTA
GATCCAGACATGATAAGATACATTGATGAGTTTGGACAAACCACAACTAGAATGCAGTGAAAAAAATGCT
TTATTTGTGAAATTTGTGATGCTATTGCTTTATTTGTAACCATTATAAGCTGCAATAAACAAGTTAACAA
CAACAATTGCATTCATTTTATGTTTCAGGTTCAGGGGGAGGTGTGGGAGGTTTTTTAATTCGCGGCCGCG
GCGCCAATGCATTGGGCCCGGTACCCAGCTTTTGTTCCCTTTAGTGAGGGTTAATTGCGCGCTTGGCGTA
ATCATGGTCATAGCTGTTTCCTGTGTGAAATTGTTATCCGCTCACAATTCCACACAACATACGAGCCGGG
AGCATAAAGTGTAAAGCCTGGGGTGCCTAATGAGTGAGCTAACTCACATTAATTGCGTTGCGCTCACTGC
CCGCTTTCCAGTCGGGAAACCTGTCGTGCCAGCTGCATTAATGAATCGGCCAACGCGCGGGGAGAGGCGG
TTTGCGTATTGGGCGCTCTTCCGCTTCCTCGCTCACTGACTCGCTGCGCTCGGTCGTTCGGCTGCGGCGA
GCGGTATCAGCTCACTCAAAGGCGGTAATACGGTTATCCACAGAATCAGGGGATAACGCAGGAAAGAACA
TGTGAGCAAAAGGCCAGCAAAAGGCCAGGAACCGTAAAAAGGCCGCGTTGCTGGCGTTTTTCCATAGGCT
CCGCCCCCCTGACGAGCATCACAAAAATCGACGCTCAAGTCAGAGGTGGCGAAACCCGACAGGACTATAA
AGATACCAGGCGTTTCCCCCTGGAAGCTCCCTCGTGCGCTCTCCTGTTCCGACCCTGCCGCTTACCGGAT
ACCTGTCCGCCTTTCTCCCTTCGGGAAGCGTGGCGCTTTCTCATAGCTCACGCTGTAGGTATCTCAGTTC
GGTGTAGGTCGTTCGCTCCAAGCTGGGCTGTGTGCACGAACCCCCCGTTCAGCCCGACCGCTGCGCCTTA
TCCGGTAACTATCGTCTTGAGTCCAACCCGGTAAGACACGACTTATCGCCACTGGCAGCAGCCACTGGTA
ACAGGATTAGCAGAGCGAGGTATGTAGGCGGTGCTACAGAGTTCTTGAAGTGGTGGCCTAACTACGGCTA
CACTAGAAGAACAGTATTTGGTATCTGCGCTCTGCTGAAGCCAGTTACCTTCGGAAAAAGAGTTGGTAGC
TCTTGATCCGGCAAACAAACCACCGCTGGTAGCGGTGGTTTTTTTGTTTGCAAGCAGCAGATTACGCGCA
GAAAAAAAGGATCTCAAGAAGATCCTTTGATCTTTTCTACGGGGTCTGACGCTCAGTGGAACGAAAACTC
ACGTTAAGGGATTTTGGTCATGAGATTATCAAAAAGGATCTTCACCTAGATCCTTTTAAATTAAAAATGA
AGTTTTAAATCAATCTAAAGTATATATGAGTAAACTTGGTCTGACAGTTACCAATGCTTAATCAGTGAGG
CACCTATCTCAGCGATCTGTCTATTTCGTTCATCCATAGTTGCCTGACTCCCCGTCGTGTAGATAACTAC
GATACGGGAGGGCTTACCATCTGGCCCCAGTGCTGCAATGATACCGCGAGACCCACGCTCACCGGCTCCA
GATTTATCAGCAATAAACCAGCCAGCCGGAAGGGCCGAGCGCAGAAGTGGTCCTGCAACTTTATCCGCCT
CCATCCAGTCTATTAATTGTTGCCGGGAAGCTAGAGTAAGTAGTTCGCCAGTTAATAGTTTGCGCAACGT
TGTTGCCATTGCTACAGGCATCGTGGTGTCACGCTCGTCGTTTGGTATGGCTTCATTCAGCTCCGGTTCC
CAACGATCAAGGCGAGTTACATGATCCCCCATGTTGTGCAAAAAAGCGGTTAGCTCCTTCGGTCCTCCGA
TCGTTGTCAGAAGTAAGTTGGCCGCAGTGTTATCACTCATGGTTATGGCAGCACTGCATAATTCTCTTAC
TGTCATGCCATCCGTAAGATGCTTTTCTGTGACTGGTGAGTACTCAACCAAGTCATTCTGAGAATAGTGT
ATGCGGCGACCGAGTTGCTCTTGCCCGGCGTCAATACGGGATAATACCGCGCCACATAGCAGAACTTTAA
AAGTGCTCATCATTGGAAAACGTTCTTCGGGGCGAAAACTCTCAAGGATCTTACCGCTGTTGAGATCCAG
TTCGATGTAACCCACTCGTGCACCCAACTGATCTTCAGCATCTTTTACTTTCACCAGCGTTTCTGGGTGA
GCAAAAACAGGAAGGCAAAATGCCGCAAAAAAGGGAATAAGGGCGACACGGAAATGTTGAATACTCATAC
TCTTCCTTTTTCAATATTATTGAAGCATTTATCAGGGTTATTGTCTCATGAGCGGATACATATTTGAATG
TATTTAGAAAAATAAACAAATAGGGGTTCCGCGCACATTTCCCCGAAAAGTGCCACCTAAATTGTAAGCG
TTAATATTTTGTTAAAATTCGCGTTAAATTTTTGTTAAATCAGCTCATTTTTTAACCAATAGGCCGAAAT
CGGCAAAATCCCTTATAAATCAAAAGAATAGACCGAGATAGGGT
[37 nt withheld, positions 5505-5541]
AAAGAACGTGGACTCCAACGTCAAAGG
[49 nt withheld, positions 5569-5617]
T
[91 nt withheld, positions 5619-5709]
G
[124 nt withheld, positions 5711-5834]
CCCATTCGCCATTCAGGCTGCGCAACTGTTGGGAAGGGCGATCGG
