>Addgene plasmid #132985 | pCS-nlstdTomato | depositor partial sequence | sequence record 255570 | full-length of 6xmyc, NLS and tdTomato
ATGGAGCAAAAGCTCATTTCTGAAGAGGACTTGAATGAAATGGAGCAAAAGCTCATTTCTGAAGAGGACT
TGAATGAAATGGAGCAAAAGCTCATTTCTGAAGAGGACTTGAATGAAATGGAGCAAAAGCTCATTTCTGA
AGAGGACTTGAATGAAATGGAGCAAAAGCTCATTTCTGAAGAGGACTTGAATGAAATGGAGAGCTTGGGC
GACCTCACCATGGAGCAAAAGCTCATTTCTGAAGAGGACTTGAATTTAGAGATCTCGAATTCCATGCCCA
AGAAGAAGAGGAAGGTGATGGTGAGCAAGGGCGAGGAGGTCATCAAAGAGTTCATGCGCTTCAAGGTGCG
CATGGAGGGCTCCATGAACGGCCACGAGTTCGAGATCGAGGGCGAGGGCGAGGGCCGCCCCTACGAGGGC
ACCCAGACCGCCAAGCTGAAGGTGACCAAGGGCGGCCCCCTGCCCTTCGCCTGGGACATCCTGTCCCCCC
AGTTCATGTACGGCTCCAAGGCGTACGTGAAGCACCCCGCCGACATCCCCGATTACAAGAAGCTGTCCTT
CCCCGAGGGCTTCAAGTGGGAGCGCGTGATGAACTTCGAGGACGGCGGTCTGGTGACCGTGACCCAGGAC
TCCTCCCTGCAGGACGGCACGCTGATCTACAAGGTGAAGATGCGCGGCACCAACTTCCCCCCCGACGGCC
CCGTAATGCAGAAGAAGACCATGGGCTGGGAGGCCTCCACCGAGCGCCTGTACCCCCGCGACGGCGTGCT
GAAGGGCGAGATCCACCAGGCCCTGAAGCTGAAGGACGGCGGCCACTACCTGGTGGAGTTCAAGACCATC
TACATGGCCAAGAAGCCCGTGCAACTGCCCGGCTACTACTACGTGGACACCAAGCTGGACATCACCTCCC
ACAACGAGGACTACACCATCGTGGAACAGTACGAGCGCTCCGAGGGCCGCCACCACCTGTTCCTGGGGCA
TGGCACCGGCAGCACCGGCAGCGGCAGCTCCGGCACCGCCTCCTCCGAGGACAACAACATGGCCGTCATC
AAAGAGTTCATGCGCTTCAAGGTGCGCATGGAGGGCTCCATGAACGGCCACGAGTTCGAGATCGAGGGCG
AGGGCGAGGGCCGCCCCTACGAGGGCACCCAGACCGCCAAGCTGAAGGTGACCAAGGGCGGCCCCCTGCC
CTTCGCCTGGGACATCCTGTCCCCCCAGTTCATGTACGGCTCCAAGGCGTACGTGAAGCACCCCGCCGAC
ATCCCCGATTACAAGAAGCTGTCCTTCCCCGAGGGCTTCAAGTGGGAGCGCGTGATGAACTTCGAGGACG
GCGGTCTGGTGACCGTGACCCAGGACTCCTCCCTGCAGGACGGCACGCTGATCTACAAGGTGAAGATGCG
CGGCACCAACTTCCCCCCCGACGGCCCCGTAATGCAGAAGAAGACCATGGGCTGGGAGGCCTCCACCGAG
CGCCTGTACCCCCGCGACGGCGTGCTGAAGGGCGAGATCCACCAGGCCCTGAAGCTGAAGGACGGCGGCC
ACTACCTGGTGGAGTTCAAGACCATCTACATGGCCAAGAAGCCCGTGCAACTGCCCGGCTACTACTACGT
GGACACCAAGCTGGACATCACCTCCCACAACGAGGACTACACCATCGTGGAACAGTACGAGCGCTCCGAG
GGCCGCCACCACCTGTTCCTGTACGGCATGGACGAGCTGTACAAGGGATCCGGAGCCACGAACTTCTCTC
TGTTAAAGCAAGCAGGAGACGTGGAAGAAAACCCCGGTCCTGGGCTCGAGCCTCTAGAACTA
